>Addgene plasmid #59976 | pEF1-puro/hpb1 | depositor partial sequence | sequence record 95359 | pEF1-puro/hpb1 sequence 1659 bps
ATGAATTTACAACCAATTTTCTGGATTGGACTGATCAGTTCAGTTTGCTGTGTGTTTGCTCAAACAGATG
AAAATAGATGTTTAAAAGCAAATGCCAAATCATGTGGAGAATGTATACAAGCAGGGCCAAATTGTGGGTG
GTGCACAAATTCAACATTTTTACAGGAAGGAATGCCTACTTCTGCACGATGTGATGATTTAGAAGCCTTA
AAAAAGAAGGGTTGCCCTCCAGATGACATAGAAAATCCCAGAGGCTCCAAAGATATAAAGAAAAATAAAA
ATGTAACCAACCGTAGCAAAGGAACAGCAGAGAAGCTCAAGCCAGAGGATATTACTCAGATCCAACCACA
GCAGTTGGTTTTGCGATTAAGATCAGGGGAGCCACAGACATTTACATTAAAATTCAAGAGAGCTGAAGAC
TATCCCATTGACCTCTACTACCTTATGGACCTGTCTTACTCAATGAAAGACGATTTGGAGAATGTAAAAA
GTCTTGGAACAGATCTGATGAATGAAATGAGGAGGATTACTTCGGACTTCAGAATTGGATTTGGCTCATT
TGTGGAAAAGACTGTGATGCCTTACATTAGCACAACACCAGCTAAGCTCAGGAACCCTTGCACAAGTGAA
CAGAACTGCACCAGCCCATTTAGCTACAAAAATGTGCTCAGTCTTACTAATAAAGGAGAAGTATTTAATG
AACTTGTTGGAAAACAGCGCATATCTGGAAATTTGGATTCTCCAGAAGGTGGTTTCGATGCCATCATGCA
AGTTGCAGTTTGTGGATCACTGATTGGCTGGAGGAATGTTACACGGCTGCTGGTGTTTTCCACAGATGCC
GGGTTTCACTTTGCTGGAGATGGGAAACTTGGTGGCATTGTTTTACCAAATGATGGACAATGTCACCTGG
AAAATAATATGTACACAATGAGCCATTATTATGATTATCCTTCTATTGCTCACCTTGTCCAGAAACTGAG
TGAAAATAATATTCAGACAATTTTTGCAGTTACTGAAGAATTTCAGCCTGTTTACAAGGAGCTGAAAAAC
TTGATCCCTAAGTCAGCAGTAGGAACATTATCTGCAAATTCTAGCAATGTAATTCAGTTGATCATTGATG
CATACAATTCCCTTTCCTCAGAAGTCATTTTGGAAAACGGCAAATTGTCAGAAGGAGTAACAATAAGTTA
CAAATCTTACTGCAAGAACGGGGTGAATGGAACAGGGGAAAATGGAAGAAAATGTTCCAATATTTCCATT
GGAGATGAGGTTCAATTTGAAATTAGCATAACTTCAAATAAGTGTCCAAAAAAGGATTCTGACAGCTTTA
AAATTAGGCCTCTGGGCTTTACGGAGGAAGTAGAGGTTATTCTTCAGTACATCTGTGAATGTGAATGCCA
AAGCGAAGGCATCCCTGAAAGTCCCAAGTGTCATGAAGGAAATGGGACATTTGAGTGTGGCGCGTGCAGG
TGCAATGAAGGGCGTGTTGGTAGACATTGTGAATCTAGAGGACTGGAGAATCTTTATTTTCAAGGTGGAA
AGAACGCGCAGTGCAAGAAGAAATTGCAGGCGCTGAAGAAGAAGAACGCTCAGCTTAAGTGGAAACTGCA
AGCTCTAAAGAAGAAGCTAGCCCAGGGTGGACATCACCATCACCATCAC
