>Addgene plasmid #59976 | pEF1-puro/hpb1 | addgene partial sequence | sequence record 97093 | EF1a-F 5'-TCAAGCCTCAGACAGTGGTTC-3'
GTCGTGAGGAATTAGCTTGGTACTAATACGACTCACTATAGGGAGACCCAAGCTGGCTAGGTAAGCTTGG
TACCGAGCTCGGATCCAAGATGAATTTACAACCAATTTTCTGGATTGGACTGATCAGTTCAGTTTGCTGT
GTGTTTGCTCAAACAGATGAAAATAGATGTTTAAAAGCAAATGCCAAATCATGTGGAGAATGTATACAAG
CAGGGCCAAATTGTGGGTGGTGCACAAATTCAACATTTTTACAGGAAGGAATGCCTACTTCTGCACGATG
TGATGATTTAGAAGCCTTAAAAAAGAAGGGTTGCCCTCCAGATGACATAGAAAATCCCAGAGGCTCCAAA
GATATAAAGAAAAATAAAAATGTAACCAACCGTAGCAAAGGAACAGCAGAGAAGCTCAAGCCAGAGGATA
TTACTCAGATCCAACCACAGCAGTTGGTTTTGCGATTAAGATCAGGGGAGCCACAGACATTTACATTAAA
ATTCAAGAGAGCTGAAGACTATCCCATTGACCTCTACTACCTTATGGACCTGTCTTACTCAATGAAAGAC
GATTTGGAGAATGTAAAAAGTCTTGGAACAGATCTGATGAATGAAATGAGGAGGATTACTTCGGACTTCA
GAATTGGATTTGGCTCATTTGTGGAAAAGACTGTGATGCCTTACATTAGCACAACACCAGCTAAGCTCAG
GAACCCTTGCACAAGTGAACAGAACTGCACCAGCCCATTTAGCTAC
