>Addgene plasmid #59976 | pEF1-puro/hpb1 | addgene partial sequence | sequence record 97094 | BGH-rev 5'-TAGAAGGCACAGTCGAGG-3'
TACTAGTGATGGTGATGGTGATGTCCACCCTGGGCTAGCTTCTTCTTTAGAGCTTGCAGTTTCCACTTAA
GCTGAGCGTTCTTCTTCTTCAGCGCCTGCAATTTCTTCTTGCACTGCGCGTTCTTTCCACCTTGAAAATA
AAGATTCTCCAGTCCTCTAGATTCACAATGTCTACCAACACGCCCTTCATTGCACCTGCACGCGCCACAC
TCAAATGTCCCATTTCCTTCATGACACTTGGGACTTTCAGGGATGCCTTCGCTTTGGCATTCACATTCAC
AGATGTACTGAAGAATAACCTCTACTTCCTCCGTAAAGCCCAGAGGCCTAATTTTAAAGCTGTCAGAATC
CTTTTTTGGACACTTATTTGAAGTTATGCTAATTTCAAATTGAACCTCATCTCCAATGGAAATATTGGAA
CATTTTCTTCCATTTTCCCCTGTTCCATTCACCCCGTTCTTGCAGTAAGATTTGTAACTTATTGTTACTC
CTTCTGACAATTTGCCGTTTTCCAAAATGACTTCTGAGGAAAGGGAATTGTATGCATCAATGATCAACTG
AATTACATTGCTAGAATTTGCAGATAATGTTCCTACTGCTGACTTAGGGATCAAGTTTTTCAGCTCCTTG
TAAACAGGCTGAAATTCTTCAGTAACTGCAAAAATTGTCTGAATATTATTTTCACTCAGTTTCTGGACAA
GGTGAGCAATAGAAGGATAATCATAATAATGGCTCATTGTGTACATATTATTTTCCAGGTGACATTGTCC
ATCATTTGGT
