[The description below was written by a language model from this plasmid's Addgene catalogue record.]
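Description:
pEF1-puro/hpb1 is a mammalian expression plasmid built on the pEF1-puro backbone (about 6 kb, roughly 7.5 kb in total with the insert) for producing a truncated, soluble form of the human integrin β1 subunit (ITGB1, also known as CD29). It is maintained in E. coli as a high-copy plasmid under ampicillin selection. A puromycin resistance marker allows selection of transfected mammalian cells, for example to derive stable expressing lines. The record does not list the origin of replication or the polyadenylation signal. The recommended sequencing primers (T7 promoter forward, BGH reverse) suggest that these elements flank the cloning site.

The 1659 bp insert was cloned between BamHI and PmeI sites, both preserved, and is driven by the EF1α promoter, a strong constitutive promoter active in many mammalian cell types. It encodes the "short headpiece" of β1, comprising the β-I, hybrid, PSI and I-EGF1 domains. This is the ligand-binding portion of the subunit, without the lower leg, transmembrane and cytoplasmic regions. At its C terminus the fragment is fused to a basic coiled-coil segment followed by a His-tag. Such a coiled-coil is generally designed to pair with a complementary acidic coiled-coil on a co-expressed partner, here presumably an integrin α subunit fragment, so that a stable heterodimer forms in place of the clasp normally provided by the missing C-terminal regions. The record does not name the partner construct. The His-tag permits metal-affinity purification. The plasmid is suited to recombinant production of β1 integrin headpiece fragments, the type of material typically used for structural, biophysical or ligand-binding studies.
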