Addgene plasmid #59976: pEF1-puro/hpb1
Purpose: integrin b1 short headpiece expression (beta-I, hybrid, PSI and I-EFG1 domains) expression
Depositing lab: Timothy Springer. Depositing organization: Boston Children's Hospital.
Backbone
  Vector backbone: pEF1-puro
  Backbone size w/o insert (bp): 6000
  Total vector size (bp): 7500
  Vector type: Mammalian Expression
  Selectable markers: Puromycin
Growth in bacteria
  Bacterial resistance: Ampicillin, 100 μg/mL
  Growth temperature: 37°C
  Growth strain: DH5alpha
  Copy number: High Copy
Gene/Insert
  Gene/Insert name: human integrin b1 headpiece
  Species: H. sapiens (human)
  Insert size (bp): 1659
  Entrez Gene: ITGB1 (a.k.a. CD29, FNRB, GPIIA, MDF2, MSK12, VLA-BETA, VLAB)
  Promoter: EF1a promoter
  Tag / fusion protein: Base coiled-coil and His-tag (C terminal on insert)
  Cloning method: Restriction Enzyme; 5′ cloning site BamHI (not destroyed); 3′ cloning site PmeI (not destroyed)
  Sequencing primers: 5′ T7 promoter; 3′ BGH_rev_primer
Terms and licenses: Academic/Nonprofit Terms; Industry Terms: Not Available to Industry
How to cite: pEF1-puro/hpb1 was a gift from Timothy Springer (Addgene plasmid # 59976 ; http://n2t.net/addgene:59976 ; RRID:Addgene_59976)
